Addgene plasmid #59040: pFasBac+GFP-CAMSAP2 CC
Purpose: for baculovirus expression of CAMSAP2 CC in Sf9 cells
Depositing lab: Ron Vale. Depositing organization: University of California, San Francisco (UCSF). Publication: Regulation of microtubule minus-end dynamics by CAMSAPs and Patronin. Hendershott MC, Vale RD. Proc Natl Acad Sci U S A. 2014 Apr 22;111(16):5860-5. doi: 10.1073/pnas.1404133111. Epub 2014 Mar 26. PubMed 24706919.
Backbone
  Vector backbone: pFasBac
  Modifications to backbone: eGFP added between BamHI and XhoI sites
  Vector type: Insect Expression
Growth in bacteria
  Bacterial resistance: Ampicillin, 100 μg/mL
  Growth temperature: 37°C
  Growth strain: Top10
  Copy number: Unknown
Gene/Insert
  Gene/Insert name: CAMSAP2 CC domain
  Species: H. sapiens (human)
  Entrez Gene: CAMSAP2 (a.k.a. CAMSAP1L1)
  Tag / fusion protein: His (N terminal on insert); eGFP (N terminal on insert)
  Cloning method: Gibson Cloning
  Sequencing primers: 5′ AAATGATAACCATCTCGC; 3′ CAAATGTGGTATGGCTGATT
Terms and licenses: Academic/Nonprofit Terms; Industry Terms: Not Available to Industry
How to cite: pFasBac+GFP-CAMSAP2 CC was a gift from Ron Vale (Addgene plasmid # 59040 ; http://n2t.net/addgene:59040 ; RRID:Addgene_59040)
