[The description below was written by a language model from this plasmid's Addgene catalogue record and pLannotate feature annotations shown in this document.]
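Description:
pFasBac+GFP-CAMSAP2 CC is a 7,280-nt baculovirus donor (transfer) plasmid of the pFastBac type, built to express a fragment of human CAMSAP2 (also known as CAMSAP1L1) in Sf9 insect cells. In bacteria it is maintained through a high-copy ColE1/pUC-type origin and selected with ampicillin via the β-lactamase gene. An f1 origin is also present. The backbone was modified by the depositor to carry eGFP between the BamHI and XhoI sites, and the CAMSAP2 segment was then added by Gibson cloning.

The expression cassette sits between the Tn7R and Tn7L ends of a mini-Tn7 element, together with a gentamicin acetyltransferase marker driven by the integron Pc promoter. In systems of this kind, Tn7 transposition moves everything between these ends into a baculovirus shuttle genome (bacmid) in E. coli, with gentamicin resistance marking the transposed segment. The resulting bacmid is then used to generate recombinant virus for infecting insect cells. Within the cassette, the very late polyhedrin promoter from Autographa californica nucleopolyhedrovirus drives a single fusion reading frame: an N-terminal His tag, a TEV protease cleavage site, EGFP, and then an approximately 1.8 kb portion of CAMSAP2 that the record calls the CC domain (presumably the coiled-coil region, though the abbreviation is not expanded). An SV40 polyadenylation signal terminates the transcript, and the short large T antigen annotation just upstream is likely residual SV40 sequence.

This arrangement allows affinity purification through the His tag, with optional removal of the tag by TEV cleavage that leaves GFP attached to the CAMSAP2 fragment. The fluorescent protein produced is suited to in vitro work, in line with the associated study of how CAMSAPs and Patronin regulate microtubule minus-end dynamics.
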