Features (pLannotate 1.2.2; 18 found; start..end, strand, type, name):
      2..457     +  rep_origin     f1 ori (sequence partly withheld): f1 bacteriophage origin of replication; arrow indicates direction of (+) strand synthesis
    484..588     +  promoter       AmpR promoter: bla
    589..1449    +  CDS            AmpR: β-lactamase; bla; confers resistance to ampicillin, carbenicillin, and related antibiotics
   1620..2208    +  rep_origin     ori: high-copy-number ColE1/pMB1/pBR322/pUC origin of replication
   2394..2443    -  misc_feature   bom (fragment): basis of mobility region from pBR322
   2511..2735    -  mobile_element Tn7R: mini-Tn7 element (right end of the Tn7 transposon) Tn7
   2802..3336    -  CDS            GmR (fragment): gentamycin acetyltransferase; aacC1; confers resistance to gentamycin
   3506..3534    -  promoter       Pc promoter: intI1 (promoter lies within the coding sequence); class 1 integron promoter
   3512..3859    -  CDS            YPR2_ECOLX (fragment): Protein predicted: Swiss-Prot protein existence level 4. From Escherichia coli.
   3886..3977    +  promoter       polyhedrin promoter: polh from Autographa californica; promoter for the baculovirus polyhedrin gene
   4042..4061    +  CDS            8xHis (fragment): 8xHis affinity tag
   4083..4103    +  CDS            TEV site: tobacco etch virus (TEV) protease recognition and cleavage site
   4116..4829    +  CDS            EGFP: EGFP is a basic (constitutively fluorescent) green fluorescent protein published in 1996, derived from Aequorea victoria. It is reported to be a rapidly-maturing weak dimer with moderate acid sensitivity.
   4836..6665    +  CDS            CAMSAP2 (fragment): CAMP2_HUMAN - Also known as CAMSAP1L1 From Homo sapiens (Human).
   6664..6747    +  CDS            large T antigen (fragment): large T antigen from SV40 (simian virus 40)
   6770..6904    +  polyA_signal   SV40 poly(A) signal: SV40 polyadenylation signal
   6933..7098    -  mobile_element Tn7L: mini-Tn7 element (left end of the Tn7 transposon) Tn7
   7261..7277    +  CDS            lacZα (fragment): LacZα fragment of β-galactosidase; lacZ fragment
>Addgene plasmid #59040 | pFasBac+GFP-CAMSAP2 CC | depositor full sequence | sequence record 92003 | pFasBac+GFP-CAMSAP2 CC sequence 7280 bps
G
[124 nt withheld, positions 2-125]
C
[91 nt withheld, positions 127-217]
A
[49 nt withheld, positions 219-267]
CCTTTGACGTTGGAGTCCACGTTCTTT
[37 nt withheld, positions 295-331]
ACCCTATCTCGGTCTATTCTTTTGATTTATAAGGGATTTTGCCGATTTCGGCCTATTGGTTAAAAAATGA
GCTGATTTAACAAAAATTTAACGCGAATTTTAACAAAATATTAACGTTTACAATTTCAGGTGGCACTTTT
CGGGGAAATGTGCGCGGAACCCCTATTTGTTTATTTTTCTAAATACATTCAAATATGTATCCGCTCATGA
GACAATAACCCTGATAAATGCTTCAATAATATTGAAAAAGGAAGAGTATGAGTATTCAACATTTCCGTGT
CGCCCTTATTCCCTTTTTTGCGGCATTTTGCCTTCCTGTTTTTGCTCACCCAGAAACGCTGGTGAAAGTA
AAAGATGCTGAAGATCAGTTGGGTGCACGAGTGGGTTACATCGAACTGGATCTCAACAGCGGTAAGATCC
TTGAGAGTTTTCGCCCCGAAGAACGTTTTCCAATGATGAGCACTTTTAAAGTTCTGCTATGTGGCGCGGT
ATTATCCCGTATTGACGCCGGGCAAGAGCAACTCGGTCGCCGCATACACTATTCTCAGAATGACTTGGTT
GAGTACTCACCAGTCACAGAAAAGCATCTTACGGATGGCATGACAGTAAGAGAATTATGCAGTGCTGCCA
TAACCATGAGTGATAACACTGCGGCCAACTTACTTCTGACAACGATCGGAGGACCGAAGGAGCTAACCGC
TTTTTTGCACAACATGGGGGATCATGTAACTCGCCTTGATCGTTGGGAACCGGAGCTGAATGAAGCCATA
CCAAACGACGAGCGTGACACCACGATGCCTGTAGCAATGGCAACAACGTTGCGCAAACTATTAACTGGCG
AACTACTTACTCTAGCTTCCCGGCAACAATTAATAGACTGGATGGAGGCGGATAAAGTTGCAGGACCACT
TCTGCGCTCGGCCCTTCCGGCTGGCTGGTTTATTGCTGATAAATCTGGAGCCGGTGAGCGTGGGTCTCGC
GGTATCATTGCAGCACTGGGGCCAGATGGTAAGCCCTCCCGTATCGTAGTTATCTACACGACGGGGAGTC
AGGCAACTATGGATGAACGAAATAGACAGATCGCTGAGATAGGTGCCTCACTGATTAAGCATTGGTAACT
GTCAGACCAAGTTTACTCATATATACTTTAGATTGATTTAAAACTTCATTTTTAATTTAAAAGGATCTAG
GTGAAGATCCTTTTTGATAATCTCATGACCAAAATCCCTTAACGTGAGTTTTCGTTCCACTGAGCGTCAG
ACCCCGTAGAAAAGATCAAAGGATCTTCTTGAGATCCTTTTTTTCTGCGCGTAATCTGCTGCTTGCAAAC
AAAAAAACCACCGCTACCAGCGGTGGTTTGTTTGCCGGATCAAGAGCTACCAACTCTTTTTCCGAAGGTA
ACTGGCTTCAGCAGAGCGCAGATACCAAATACTGTCCTTCTAGTGTAGCCGTAGTTAGGCCACCACTTCA
AGAACTCTGTAGCACCGCCTACATACCTCGCTCTGCTAATCCTGTTACCAGTGGCTGCTGCCAGTGGCGA
TAAGTCGTGTCTTACCGGGTTGGACTCAAGACGATAGTTACCGGATAAGGCGCAGCGGTCGGGCTGAACG
GGGGGTTCGTGCACACAGCCCAGCTTGGAGCGAACGACCTACACCGAACTGAGATACCTACAGCGTGAGC
ATTGAGAAAGCGCCACGCTTCCCGAAGGGAGAAAGGCGGACAGGTATCCGGTAAGCGGCAGGGTCGGAAC
AGGAGAGCGCACGAGGGAGCTTCCAGGGGGAAACGCCTGGTATCTTTATAGTCCTGTCGGGTTTCGCCAC
CTCTGACTTGAGCGTCGATTTTTGTGATGCTCGTCAGGGGGGCGGAGCCTATGGAAAAACGCCAGCAACG
CGGCCTTTTTACGGTTCCTGGCCTTTTGCTGGCCTTTTGCTCACATGTTCTTTCCTGCGTTATCCCCTGA
TTCTGTGGATAACCGTATTACCGCCTTTGAGTGAGCTGATACCGCTCGCCGCAGCCGAACGACCGAGCGC
AGCGAGTCAGTGAGCGAGGAAGCGGAAGAGCGCCTGATGCGGTATTTTCTCCTTACGCATCTGTGCGGTA
TTTCACACCGCAGACCAGCCGCGTAACCTGGCAAAATCGGTTACGGTTGAGTAATAAATGGATGCCCTGC
GTAAGCGGGTGTGGGCGGACAATAAAGTCTTAAACTGAACAAAATAGATCTAAACTATGACAATAAAGTC
TTAAACTAGACAGAATAGTTGTAAACTGAAATCAGTCCAGTTATGCTGTGAAAAAGCATACTGGACTTTT
GTTATGGCTAAAGCAAACTCTTCATTTTCTGAAGTGCAAATTGCCCGTCGTATTAAAGAGGGGCGTGGCC
AAGGGCATGGTAAAGACTATATTCGCGGCGTTGTGACAATTTACCGAACAACTCCGCGGCCGGGAAGCCG
ATCTCGGCTTGAACGAATTGTTAGGTGGCGGTACTTGGGTCGATATCAAAGTGCATCACTTCTTCCCGTA
TGCCCAACTTTGTATAGAGAGCCACTGCGGGATCGTCACCGTAATCTGCTTGCACGTAGATCACATAAGC
ACCAAGCGCGTTGGCCTCATGCTTGAGGAGATTGATGAGCGCGGTGGCAATGCCCTGCCTCCGGTGCTCG
CCGGAGACTGCGAGATCATAGATATAGATCTCACTACGCGGCTGCTCAAACCTGGGCAGAACGTAAGCCG
CGAGAGCGCCAACAACCGCTTCTTGGTCGAAGGCAGCAAGCGCGATGAATGTCTTACTACGGAGCAAGTT
CCCGAGGTAATCGGAGTCCGGCTGATGTTGGGAGTAGGTGGCTACGTCTCCGAACTCACGACCGAAAAGA
TCAAGAGCAGCCCCGCATGGATTTGACTTGGTCAGGGCCGAGCCTACATGTGCGAATGATGCCCATACTT
GAGCCACCTAACTTTGTTTTAGGGCGACTGCCCTGCTGCGTAACATCGTTGCTGCTCCATAACATCAAAC
ATCGACCCACGGCGTAACGCGCTTGCTGCTTGGATGCCCGAGGCATAGACTGTACAAAAAAACAGTCATA
ACAAGCCATGAAAACCGCCACTGCGCCGTTACCACCGCTGCGTTCGGTCAAGGTTCTGGACCAGTTGCGT
GAGCGCATACGCTACTTGCATTACAGTTTACGAACCGAACAGGCTTATGTCAACTGGGTTCGTGCCTTCA
TCCGTTTCCACGGTGTGCGTCACCCGGCAACCTTGGGCAGCAGCGAAGTCGAGGCATTTCTGTCCTGGCT
GGCGAACGAGCGCAAGGTTTCGGTCTCCACGCATCGTCAGGCATTGGCGGCCTTGCTGTTCTTCTACGGC
AAGGTGCTGTGCACGGATCTGCCCTGGCTTCAGGAGATCGGAAGACCTCGGCCGTCGCGGCGCTTGCCGG
TGGTGCTGACCCCGGATGAAGTGGTTCGCATCCTCGGTTTTCTGGAAGGCGAGCATCGTTTGTTCGCCCA
GGACTCTAGCTATAGTTCTAGTGGTTGGCTACGTATACTCCGGAATATTAATAGATCATGGAGATAATTA
AAATGATAACCATCTCGCAAATAAATAAGTATTTTACTGTTTTCGTAACAGTTTTGTAATAAAAAAACCT
ATAAATATTCCGGATTATTCATACCGTCCCACCATCGGGCGCGGATCTCGGTCCGAAACCATGTCGTACT
ACCATCACCATCACCATCACGATTACGATATCCCAACGACCGAAAACCTGTATTTTCAGGGCGCCATGGA
TCCAGTGAGCAAGGGCGAGGAGCTGTTCACCGGGGTGGTGCCCATCCTGGTCGAGCTGGACGGCGACGTA
AACGGCCACAAGTTCAGCGTGTCCGGCGAGGGCGAGGGCGATGCCACCTACGGCAAGCTGACCCTGAAGT
TCATCTGCACCACCGGCAAGCTGCCCGTGCCCTGGCCCACCCTCGTGACCACCCTGACCTACGGCGTGCA
GTGCTTCAGCCGCTACCCCGACCACATGAAGCAGCACGACTTCTTCAAGTCCGCCATGCCCGAAGGCTAC
GTCCAGGAGCGCACCATCTTCTTCAAGGACGACGGCAACTACAAGACCCGCGCCGAGGTGAAGTTCGAGG
GCGACACCCTGGTGAACCGCATCGAGCTGAAGGGCATCGACTTCAAGGAGGACGGCAACATCCTGGGGCA
CAAGCTGGAGTACAACTACAACAGCCACAACGTCTATATCATGGCCGACAAGCAGAAGAACGGCATCAAG
GTGAACTTCAAGATCCGCCACAACATCGAGGACGGCAGCGTGCAGCTCGCCGACCACTACCAGCAGAACA
CCCCCATCGGCGACGGCCCCGTGCTGCTGCCCGACAACCACTACCTGAGCACCCAGTCCGCCCTGAGCAA
AGACCCCAACGAGAAGCGCGATCACATGGTCCTGCTGGAGTTCGTGACCGCCGCCGGGATCACTCTCGGC
ATGGACGAGCTGTACAAGGAGCTACTGAATCATACCGATGGAAAAAGTAGTGGAAGCAGTTCTCAAAAAA
CTACACCAGAAGGCTCTGAACTTAATATTCCTCATGTGGTTGCTTGGGCACAAATTCCAGAAGAAACAGG
GCTTCCACAGGGACGGGACACTACCCAGCTGTTGGCCTCTGAAATGGTGCATCTTAGGATGAAACTAGAA
GAAAAGAGGCGTGCTATAGAAGCCCAGAAAAAGAAAATGGAAGCTGCTTTTACCAAACAGAGACAGAAAA
TGGGAAGGACAGCATTCCTTACTGTAGTGAAAAAGAAAGGGGATGGGATATCTCCTCTACGAGAGGAAGC
GGCGGGTGCAGAAGATGAGAAAGTATATACTGATCGAGCAAAAGAAAAGGAATCACAAAAAACTGATGGA
CAAAGGAGCAAGTCACTGGCAGATATAAAAGAGAGCATGGAGAATCCTCAAGCCAAATGGCTAAAGTCTC
CAACTACACCTATTGATCCTGAGAAGCAGTGGAACCTGGCAAGCCCCTCAGAAGAAACTTTAAATGAAGG
AGAGATTTTAGAATATACCAAATCCATTGAAAAGTTAAATTCATCCCTGCATTTTCTACAACAAGAAATG
CAACGCTTGTCACTTCAGCAGGAGATGTTAATGCAGATGAGAGAGCAACAATCTTGGGTGATTTCACCTC
CACAACCCTCTCCACAGAAACAGATTCGAGATTTTAAGCCTTCTAAGCAGGCAGGCCTGTCATCAGCCAT
TGCACCATTCTCCTCAGACTCCCCTCGTCCTACTCACCCATCTCCACAGTCTTCTAACAGGAAAAGTGCA
TCTTTTTCTGTTAAAAGTCAAAGGACTCCTAGGCCAAATGAGTTAAAAATAACACCTTTGAATCGAACCT
TGACACCTCCTCGGTCTGTGGATAGCCTTCCTCGGTTAAGGAGGTTTTCACCAAGTCAAGTTCCTATTCA
AACTAGGTCATTTGTATGTTTTGGGGATGATGGAGAACCTCAGTTAAAGGAATCCAAACCTAAAGAGGAA
GTTAAAAAGGAGGAATTGGAATCCAAAGGGACTTTGGAACAGCGTGGACATAATCCAGAAGAAAAGGAAA
TCAAACCTTTTGAGTCAACAGTCTCTGAAGTCCTATCACTGCCTGTCACAGAGACTGTATGTCTGACACC
AAATGAGGACCAATTGAATCAACCCACAGAACCCCCTCCTAAACCCGTTTTCCCACCCACTGCTCCAAAA
AATGTTAATCTGATTGAAGTTTCCCTCTCAGATTTGAAACCCCCTGAAAAGGCTGATGTACCTGTTGAAA
AATATGATGGAGAAAGTGATAAAGAACAATTTGATGATGACCAGAAAGTATGCTGTGGATTCTTTTTTAA
GGATGATCAAAAAGCAGAAAATGATATGGCAATGAAACGGGCAGCTTTGTTGGAGAAAAGATTAAGAAGG
GAAAAGGAAACTCAGCTCCGGAAACAACAGTTGGAAGCAGAAATGGAGCATAAGAAGGAGGAAACAAGGC
GTAAAACTGAGGAAGAACGTCAGAAGAAAGAAGATGAGAGAGCACGCAGAGAATTTATTAGGCAAGAATA
TATGAGGCGGAAACAACTGAAACTAATGGAAGATATGGATACAGTAATTAAACCCCGTCCTCAAGTAGTA
AAACAAAAAAAACAGCGACCAAAATCTATTCACAGAGATCATATTGAATCCCCCAAAACACCAATAAAGG
GTCCTCCAGTCTCTAGCCTTTCTTTGGCATCGCTGAACACGGGTGATAACGAGAGTGTATGATCGAGGCA
TGCGGTACCAAGCTTGTCGAGAAGTACTAGAGGATCATAATCAGCCATACCACATTTGTAGAGGTTTTAC
TTGCTTTAAAAAACCTCCCACACCTCCCCCTGAACCTGAAACATAAAATGAATGCAATTGTTGTTGTTAA
CTTGTTTATTGCAGCTTATAATGGTTACAAATAAAGCAATAGCATCACAAATTTCACAAATAAAGCATTT
TTTTCACTGCATTCTAGTTGTGGTTTGTCCAAACTCATCAATGTATCTTATCATGTCTGGATCTGATCAC
TGCTTGAGCCTAGGAGATCCGAACCAGATAAGTGAAATCTAGTTCCAAACTATTTTGTCATTTTTAATTT
TCGTATTAGCTTACGACGCTACACCCAGTTCCCATCTATTTTGTCACTCTTCCCTAAATAATCCTTAAAA
ACTCCATTTCCACCCCTCCCAGTTCCCAACTATTTTGTCCGCCCACAGCGGGGCATTTTTCTTCCTGTTA
TGTTTTTAATCAAACATCCTGCCAACTCCATGTGACAAACCGTCATCTTCGGCTACTTTTTCTCTGTCAC
AGAATGAAAATTTTTCTGTCATCTCTTCGTTATTAATGTTTGTAATTGACTGAATATCAACGCTTATTTG
CAGCCTGAATGGCGAATGG
