>Addgene plasmid #59040 | pFasBac+GFP-CAMSAP2 CC | addgene partial sequence | sequence record 94107 | EGFP-N 5'-CGTCGCCGTCCAGCTCGACCAG-3'
TTGCTCACTGGATCCATGGCGCCCTGAAAATACAGGTTTTCGGTCGTTGGGATATCGTAATCGTGATGGT
GATGGTGATGGTAGTACGACATGGTTTCGGACCGAGATCCGCGCCCGATGGTGGGACGGTATGAATAATC
CGGAATATTTATAGGTTTTTTTATTACAAAACTGTTACGAAAACAGTAAAATACTTATTTATTTGCGAGA
TGGTTATCATTTTAATTATCTCCATGATCTATTAATATTCCGGAGTATACGTAGCCAACCACTAGAACTA
TAGCTAGAGTCCTGGGCGAACAAACGATGCTCGCCTTCCAGAAAACCGAGGATGCGAACCACTTCATCCG
GGGTCAGCACCACCGGCAAGCGCCGCGACGGCCGAGGTCTTCCGATCTCCTGAAGCCAGGGCAGATCCGT
GCACAGCACCTTGCCGTAGAAGAACAGCAAGGCCGCCAATGCCTGACGATGCGTGGAGACCGAAACCTTG
CGCTCGTTCGCCAGCCAGGACAGAAATGCCTCGACTTCGCTGCTGCCCAAGGTTGCCGGGTGACGCACAC
CGTGGAAACGGATGAAGGCACGAACCCAGTTGACATAAGCCTGTTCGGTTCGTAAACTGTAATGCAAGTA
GCGTATGCGCTCACGCAACTGGTCCAGAACCTTGACCGAACGCAGCGGTGGTAACGGCGCAGTGGCGGTT
TTCATGGCTTGTTATGACTGTTTTTTTGTACAGTCTATGCCTCGGGCATCCAAGCAGCAAGCGCGTTACG
CCGTGGGTCGATGTTTGATGTTATGGAGCAGCAACGATGTTACGCAGCAGGGCAGTCGCCCTAAAACAAA
GTTAGGTGGCTCAAGTATGGGCATCATTCGCACATGTAGGCTCGGCCCTGACCAAGTCAAATCCATGCGG
GGCTGCTCTTGATC
