>Addgene plasmid #59040 | pFasBac+GFP-CAMSAP2 CC | addgene partial sequence | sequence record 94121 | N-ter GFP 5'-GGATCACTCTCGGCATGG-3'
GCAGTTCTCAAAAAACTACACCAGAAGGCTCTGAACTTAATATTCCTCATGTGGTTGCTTGGGCACAAAT
TCCAGAAGAAACAGGGCTTCCACAGGGACGGGACACTACCCAGCTGTTGGCCTCTGAAATGGTGCATCTT
AGGATGAAACTAGAAGAAAAGAGGCGTGCTATAGAAGCCCAGAAAAAGAAAATGGAAGCTGCTTTTACCA
AACAGAGACAGAAAATGGGAAGGACAGCATTCCTTACTGTAGTGAAAAAGAAAGGGGATGGGATATCTCC
TCTACGAGAGGAAGCGGCGGGTGCAGAAGATGAGAAAGTATATACTGATCGAGCAAAAGAAAAGGAATCA
CAAAAAACTGATGGACAAAGGAGCAAGTCACTGGCAGATATAAAAGAGAGCATGGAGAATCCTCAAGCCA
AATGGCTAAAGTCTCCAACTACACCTATTGATCCTGAGAAGCAGTGGAACCTGGCAAGCCCCTCAGAAGA
AACTTTAAATGAAGGAGAGATTTTAGAATATACCAAATCCATTGAAAAGTTAAATTCATCCCTGCATTTT
CTACAACAAGAAATGCAACGCTTGTCACTTCAGCAGGAGATGTTAATGCAGATGAGAGAGCAACAATCTT
GGGTGATTTCACCTCCACAACCCTCTCCACAGAAACAGATTCGAGATTTTAAGCCTTCTAAGCAGGCAGG
CCTGTCATCAGCCATTGCACCATTCTCCTCAGACTCCCCTCGTCCTACTCA
