>Addgene plasmid #59040 | pFasBac+GFP-CAMSAP2 CC | addgene partial sequence | sequence record 94161 | pEGFP-R 5'-acctctacaaatgtggtatg-3'
GCTTGGTACCGCATGCCTCGATCATACACTCTCGTTATCACCCGTGTTCAGCGATGCCAAAGAAAGGCTA
GAGACTGGAGGACCCTTTATTGGTGTTTTGGGGGATTCAATATGATCTCTGTGAATAGATTTTGGTCGCT
GTTTTTTTTGTTTTACTACTTGAGGACGGGGTTTAATTACTGTATCCATATCTTCCATTAGTTTCAGTTG
TTTCCGCCTCATATATTCTTGCCTAATAAATTCTCTGCGTGCTCTCTCATCTTCTTTCTTCTGACGTTCT
TCCTCAGTTTTACGCCTTGTTTCCTCCTTCTTATGCTCCATTTCTGCTTCCAACTGTTGTTTCCGGAGCT
GAGTTTCCTTTTCCCTTCTTAATCTTTTCTCCAACAAAGCTGCCCGTTTCATTGCCATATCATTTTCTGC
TTTTTGATCATCCTTAAAAAAGAATCCACAGCATACTTTCTGGTCATCATCAAATTGTTCTTTATCACTT
TCTCCATCATATTTTTCAACAGGTACATCAGCCTTTTCAGGGGGTTTCAAATCTGAGAGGGAAACTTCAA
TCAGATTAACATTTTTTGGAGCAGTGGGTGGGAAAACGGGTTTAGGAGGGGGTTCTGTGGGTTGATTCAA
TTGGTCCTCATTTGGTGTCAGACATACAGTCTCTGTGACAGGCAGTGATAGGACTTCAGAGACTGTTGAC
TCAAAAGGTTTGATTTCCTTTTCTTCTGGATTATGTCCACGCTGTTCCAAAGTCCCTTTGGATTCCAATT
CCTCCTTTTTAACTTCCTCTTTAGGTTTGGATTCCTTTAACTGAGGTTCTCCATCAT
